Addgene plasmid #168336: pTL102
Purpose: pGBKT7 yeast two-hybrid plasmid
Depositing lab: Sophien Kamoun. Depositing organization: Sainsbury Laboratory, Norwich. Publication: A single amino acid polymorphism in a conserved effector of the multihost blast fungus pathogen expands host-target binding spectrum. Bentham AR, Petit-Houdenot Y, Win J, Chuma I, Terauchi R, Banfield MJ, Kamoun S, Langner T. PLoS Pathog. 2021 Nov 10;17(11):e1009957. doi: 10.1371/journal.ppat.1009957. eCollection 2021 Nov. PubMed 34758051.
Backbone
  Vector backbone: pGBKT7
  Vector type: Yeast Expression
Growth in bacteria
  Bacterial resistance: Kanamycin, 50 μg/mL
  Growth temperature: 37°C
  Growth strain: DH5alpha
  Copy number: High Copy
Gene/Insert
  Gene/Insert name: Si514807600
  Species: Setaria italica
  Cloning method: Unknown
Terms and licenses: Academic/Nonprofit Terms; Industry Terms: Not Available to Industry
How to cite: pTL102 was a gift from Sophien Kamoun (Addgene plasmid # 168336 ; http://n2t.net/addgene:168336 ; RRID:Addgene_168336)
