[The description below was written by a language model from this plasmid's Addgene catalogue record and pLannotate feature annotations shown in this document.]
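Description:
pTL102 is a yeast two-hybrid bait plasmid built on the pGBKT7 backbone, a yeast expression shuttle vector of about 7.6 kb. In E. coli it replicates from a high-copy ColE1/pUC-type origin and is selected with kanamycin through the Tn5 NeoR/KanR gene, which here is driven by the AmpR (bla) promoter. In Saccharomyces cerevisiae it is maintained episomally by the 2μ origin and selected by tryptophan prototrophy via the TRP1 marker under its own promoter. An f1 origin is also present, along with small remnants of lac, rop, bom and poly(A) elements that are backbone leftovers rather than functional parts.

The expression cassette uses the yeast ADH1 promoter to drive the GAL4 DNA-binding domain, followed by the insert and then T7 and ADH1 terminators. The insert is recorded as Si514807600 from Setaria italica (foxtail millet). The automated annotation flags a short stretch of it as resembling Arabidopsis HIPP36, a heavy-metal-binding protein, which suggests that the insert encodes a heavy-metal-associated-type domain, although the record does not describe the gene product or the exact boundaries cloned. A T7 promoter sits between the GAL4 domain and the insert, which in this backbone allows in vitro transcription and translation of the insert without the GAL4 portion.

In use, the GAL4 DNA-binding domain fusion is co-expressed with an activation-domain prey plasmid. Interaction between the two reconstitutes GAL4 activity and switches on reporter genes. The associated publication concerns how a polymorphism in a conserved blast fungus effector alters the range of host targets it binds, so this construct most likely presents a Setaria host protein for testing effector binding.
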