Features (pLannotate 1.2.2; 24 found; start..end, strand, type, name):
     30..734     +  promoter       ADH1 promoter: S. cerevisiae ADH1; promoter for alcohol dehydrogenase 1
    762..1202    +  CDS            GAL4 DNA binding domain: DNA binding domain of the GAL4 transcriptional activator; Saccharomyces cerevisiae GAL4 (truncated)
   1213..1231    +  promoter       T7 promoter: promoter for bacteriophage T7 RNA polymerase
   1308..1511    +  CDS            HIPP36 (fragment): HIP36_ARATH - Experimental evidence at protein level: Swiss-Prot protein existence level 1. Heavy-metal-binding protein. From Arabidopsis thaliana (Mouse-ear cress).
   1643..1690    +  terminator     T7 terminator: transcription terminator for bacteriophage T7 RNA polymerase
   1717..1904    +  terminator     ADH1 terminator: S. cerevisiae ADH1; transcription terminator for the S. cerevisiae alcohol dehydrogenase 1 (ADH1) gene
   1952..1968    -  protein_bind   lac operator: The lac repressor binds to the lac operator to inhibit transcription in E. coli. This inhibition can be relieved by adding lactose or isopropyl-β-D-thiogalactopyranoside (IPTG). lac repressor encoded by lacI
   1976..2006    -  promoter       lac promoter: promoter for the E. coli lac operon
   2021..2042    -  protein_bind   CAP binding site: CAP binding activates transcription in the presence of cAMP. E. coli catabolite activator protein
   2055..2147    -  CDS            lacI (fragment): lac repressor; lacI; The lac repressor binds to the lac operator to inhibit transcription in E. coli. This inhibition can be relieved by adding lactose or isopropyl-β-D-thiogalactopyranoside (IPTG).
   2330..2918    -  rep_origin     ori: high-copy-number ColE1/pMB1/pBR322/pUC origin of replication
   3140..3156    +  polyA_signal   bGH poly(A) signal (fragment): bovine growth hormone polyadenylation signal
   3247..3294    -  polyA_signal   HSV TK poly(A) signal: herpes simplex virus thymidine kinase polyadenylation signal (Cole and Stacy, 1985)
   3353..3505    -  CDS            ble (fragment): BLE_KLEPN - Experimental evidence at protein level: Swiss-Prot protein existence level 1. Binding protein with a strong affinity to the bleomycin family of antibiotics. Binds to CL990; an antimitotic-antibiotic compound. From Klebsiella pneumoniae.
   3526..4320    -  CDS            NeoR/KanR: aminoglycoside phosphotransferase from Tn5; aph(3')-II (or nptII); confers resistance to neomycin, kanamycin, and G418 (Geneticin®)
   4321..4425    -  promoter       AmpR promoter: bla
   4452..5794    -  rep_origin     2μ ori: yeast 2μ plasmid origin of replication
   5862..5897    +  CDS            rop (fragment): Rop protein, which maintains plasmids at low copy number; rop
   5999..6048    +  misc_feature   bom (fragment): basis of mobility region from pBR322
   6187..6334    +  promoter       TRP1 promoter: S. cerevisiae TRP1
   6335..7009    +  CDS            TRP1: phosphoribosylanthranilate isomerase, required for tryptophan biosynthesis; S. cerevisiae TRP1; yeast auxotrophic marker
   7060..7111    +  misc_feature   bom (fragment): basis of mobility region from pBR322
   7139..7567    -  rep_origin     f1 ori (sequence partly withheld): f1 bacteriophage origin of replication; arrow indicates direction of (+) strand synthesis
   7571..29      -  CDS            lacZα (fragment) (across the origin): LacZα fragment of β-galactosidase; lacZ fragment
>Addgene plasmid #168336 | pTL102 | addgene full sequence | sequence record 349022 | Addgene NGS Result
CGGTGCGGGCCTCTTCGCTATTACGCCAGATCCTTTTGTTGTTTCCGGGTGTACAATATGGACTTCCTCT
TTTCTGGCAACCAAACCCATACATCGGGATTCCTATAATACCTTCGTTGGTCTCCCTAACATGTAGGTGG
CGGAGGGGAGATATACAATAGAACAGATACCAGACAAGACATAATGGGCTAAACAAGACTACACCAATTA
CACTGCCTCATTGATGGTGGTACATAACGAACTAATACTGTAGCCCTAGACTTGATAGCCATCATCATAT
CGAAGTTTCACTACCCTTTTTCCATTTGCCATCTATTGAAGTAATAATAGGCGCATGCAACTTCTTTTCT
TTTTTTTTCTTTTCTCTCTCCCCCGTTGTTGTCTCACCATATCCGCAATGACAAAAAAATGATGGAAGAC
ACTAAAGGAAAAAATTAACGACAAAGACAGCACCAACAGATGTCGTTGTTCCAGAGCTGATGAGGGGTAT
CTCGAAGCACACGAAACTTTTTCCTTCCTTCATTCACGCACACTACTCTCTAATGAGCAACGGTATACGG
CCTTCCTTCCAGTTACTTGAATTTGAAATAAAAAAAAGTTTGCTGTCTTGCTATCAAGTATAAATAGACC
TGCAATTATTAATCTTTTGTTTCCTCGTCATTGTTCTCGTTCCCTTTCTTCCTTGTTTCTTTTTCTGCAC
AATATTTCAAGCTATACCAAGCATACAATCAACTCCAAGCTTGAAGCAAGCCTCCTGAAAGATGAAGCTA
CTGTCTTCTATCGAACAAGCATGCGATATTTGCCGACTTAAAAAGCTCAAGTGCTCCAAAGAAAAACCGA
AGTGCGCCAAGTGTCTGAAGAACAACTGGGAGTGTCGCTACTCTCCCAAAACCAAAAGGTCTCCGCTGAC
TAGGGCACATCTGACAGAAGTGGAATCAAGGCTAGAAAGACTGGAACAGCTATTTCTACTGATTTTTCCT
CGAGAAGACCTTGACATGATTTTGAAAATGGATTCTTTACAGGATATAAAAGCATTGTTAACAGGATTAT
TTGTACAAGATAATGTGAATAAAGATGCCGTCACAGATAGATTGGCTTCAGTGGAGACTGATATGCCTCT
AACATTGAGACAGCATAGAATAAGTGCGACATCATCATCGGAAGAGAGTAGTAACAAAGGTCAAAGACAG
TTGACTGTATCGCCGGAATTTGTAATACGACTCACTATAGGGCGAGCCGCCATCATGGAGGAGCAGAAGC
TGATCTCAGAGGAGGACCTGCATATGGCCATGGAGGCCGAATTCGTGCTGAAAGTGCAGACCTGCGTGCT
GAAGGTGAACATCCACTGCGATGGCTGCGAGAAAAAAGTGAAGAAAATTCTGCAGAAAATCGATGGCGTG
TATCAGAGCAGCGTGGATGCCGAACAGGGTAAAGTGACCGTGAGCGGTCTGATGGACCCTGCCACCGTGA
TCAAGAAACTGAATCGCGCCGGCAAACCGGCCAATCTGTGGGGTGCCAAACCGGGTGTGGTGAGCCAGGT
GCAGAAACTGCAGCTGGGTGGTGCCGGTGCAGGTGGTAAAGGTCAGCAGCCGAAAGATGCCGGTGGTAAA
TAAGGATCCGTCGACCTGCAGCGGCCGCATAACTAGCATAACCCCTTGGGGCCTCTAAACGGGTCTTGAG
GGGTTTTTTGCGCGCTTGCAGCCAAGCTAATTCCGGGCGAATTTCTTATGATTTATGATTTTTATTATTA
AATAAGTTATAAAAAAAATAAGTGTATACAAATTTTAAAGTGACTCTTAGGTTTTAAAACGAAAATTCTT
ATTCTTGAGTAACTCTTTCCTGTAGGTCAGGTTGCTTTCTCAGGTATAGCATGAGGTCGCTCTTATTGAC
CACACCTCTACCGGCATGCAAGCTTGGCGTAATCATGGTCATAGCTGTTTCCTGTGTGAAATTGTTATCC
GCTCACAATTCCACACAACATACGAGCCGGAAGCATAAAGTGTAAAGCCTGGGGTGCCTAATGAGTGAGC
TAACTCACATTAATTGCGTTGCGCTCACTGCCCGCTTTCCAGTCGGGAAACCTGTCGTGCCAGCTGCATT
AATGAATCGGCCAACGCGCGGGGAGAGGCGGTTTGCGTATTGGGCGCTCTTCCGCTTCCTCGCTCACTGA
CTCGCTGCGCTCGGTCGTTCGGCTGCGGCGAGCGGTATCAGCTCACTCAAAGGCGGTAATACGGTTATCC
ACAGAATCAGGGGATAACGCAGGAAAGAACATGTGAGCAAAAGGCCAGCAAAAGGCCAGGAACCGTAAAA
AGGCCGCGTTGCTGGCGTTTTTCCATAGGCTCCGCCCCCCTGACGAGCATCACAAAAATCGACGCTCAAG
TCAGAGGTGGCGAAACCCGACAGGACTATAAAGATACCAGGCGTTTCCCCCTGGAAGCTCCCTCGTGCGC
TCTCCTGTTCCGACCCTGCCGCTTACCGGATACCTGTCCGCCTTTCTCCCTTCGGGAAGCGTGGCGCTTT
CTCATAGCTCACGCTGTAGGTATCTCAGTTCGGTGTAGGTCGTTCGCTCCAAGCTGGGCTGTGTGCACGA
ACCCCCCGTTCAGCCCGACCGCTGCGCCTTATCCGGTAACTATCGTCTTGAGTCCAACCCGGTAAGACAC
GACTTATCGCCACTGGCAGCAGCCACTGGTAACAGGATTAGCAGAGCGAGGTATGTAGGCGGTGCTACAG
AGTTCTTGAAGTGGTGGCCTAACTACGGCTACACTAGAAGAACAGTATTTGGTATCTGCGCTCTGCTGAA
GCCAGTTACCTTCGGAAAAAGAGTTGGTAGCTCTTGATCCGGCAAACAAACCACCGCTGGTAGCGGTGGT
TTTTTTGTTTGCAAGCAGCAGATTACGCGCAGAAAAAAAGGATCTCAAGAAGATCCTTTGATCTTTTCTA
CGGGGTCTGACGCTCAGTGGAACGAAAACTCACGTTAAGGGATTTTGGTCATGAGATTATCAAAAAGGAT
CTTCACCTAGATCCTTTTAAATTAAAAATGAAGTTTTAAATCAATCTAAAGTATATATGAGTAACCTGAG
GCTATGGCAGGGCCTGCCGCCCCGACGTTGGCTGCGAGCCCTGGGCCTTCACCCGAACTTGGGGGGTGGG
GTGGGGAAAAGGAAGAAACGCGGGCGTATTGGCCCCAATGGGGTCTCGGTGGGGTATCGACAGAGTGCCA
GCCCTGGGACCGAACCCCGCGTTTATGAACAAACGACCCAACACCGTGCGTTTTATTCTGTCTTTTTATT
GCCGTCATAGCGCGGGTTCCTTCCGGTATTGTCTCCTTCCGTGTTTCAGTTAGCCTCCCCCTAGGGTGGG
CGAAGAACTCCAGCATGAGATCCCCGCGCTGGAGGATCATCCAGCCGGCGTCCCGGAAAACGATTCCGAA
GCCCAACCTTTCATAGAAGGCGGCGGTGGAATCGAAATCTCGTGATGGCAGGTTGGGCGTCGCTTGGTCG
GTCATTTCGAACCCCAGAGTCCCGCTCAGAAGAACTCGTCAAGAAGGCGATAGAAGGCGATGCGCTGCGA
ATCGGGAGCGGCGATACCGTAAAGCACGAGGAAGCGGTCAGCCCATTCGCCGCCAAGCTCTTCAGCAATA
TCACGGGTAGCCAACGCTATGTCCTGATAGCGGTCCGCCACACCCAGCCGGCCACAGTCGATGAATCCAG
AAAAGCGGCCATTTTCCACCATGATATTCGGCAAGCAGGCATCGCCATGAGTCACGACGAGATCCTCGCC
GTCGGGCATGCTCGCCTTGAGCCTGGCGAACAGTTCGGCTGGCGCGAGCCCCTGATGCTCTTCGTCCAGA
TCATCCTGATCGACAAGACCGGCTTCCATCCGAGTACGTGCTCGCTCGATGCGATGTTTCGCTTGGTGGT
CGAATGGGCAGGTAGCCGGATCAAGCGTATGCAGCCGCCGCATTGCATCAGCCATGATGGATACTTTCTC
GGCAGGAGCAAGGTGAGATGACAGGAGATCCTGCCCCGGCACTTCGCCCAATAGCAGCCAGTCCCTTCCC
GCTTCAGTGACAACGTCGAGCACAGCTGCGCAAGGAACGCCCGTCGTGGCCAGCCACGATAGCCGCGCTG
CCTCGTCTTGCAGTTCATTCAGGGCACCGGACAGGTCGGTCTTGACAAAAAGAACCGGGCGCCCCTGCGC
TGACAGCCGGAACACGGCGGCATCAGAGCAGCCGATTGTCTGTTGTGCCCAGTCATAGCCGAATAGCCTC
TCCACCCAAGCGGCCGGAGAACCTGCGTGCAATCCATCTTGTTCAATCATACTCTTCCTTTTTCAATATT
ATTGAAGCATTTATCAGGGTTATTGTCTCATGAGCGGATACATATTTGAATGTATTTAGAAAAATAAACA
AATAGGGGTTCCGCGCACATTTCCCCGAAAAGTGCCACCTGAACGAAGCATCTGTGCTTCATTTTGTAGA
ACAAAAATGCAACGCGAGAGCGCTAATTTTTCAAACAAAGAATCTGAGCTGCATTTTTACAGAACAGAAA
TGCAACGCGAAAGCGCTATTTTACCAACGAAGAATCTGTGCTTCATTTTTGTAAAACAAAAATGCAACGC
GAGAGCGCTAATTTTTCAAACAAAGAATCTGAGCTGCATTTTTACAGAACAGAAATGCAACGCGAGAGCG
CTATTTTACCAACAAAGAATCTATACTTCTTTTTTGTTCTACAAAAATGCATCCCGAGAGCGCTATTTTT
CTAACAAAGCATCTTAGATTACTTTTTTTCTCCTTTGTGCGCTCTATAATGCAGTCTCTTGATAACTTTT
TGCACTGTAGGTCCGTTAAGGTTAGAAGAAGGCTACTTTGGTGTCTATTTTCTCTTCCATAAAAAAAGCC
TGACTCCACTTCCCGCGTTTACTGATTACTAGCGAAGCTGCGGGTGCATTTTTTCAAGATAAAGGCATCC
CCGATTATATTCTATACCGATGTGGATTGCGCATACTTTGTGAACAGAAAGTGATAGCGTTGATGATTCT
TCATTGGTCAGAAAATTATGAACGGTTTCTTCTATTTTGTCTCTATATACTACGTATAGGAAATGTTTAC
ATTTTCGTATTGTTTTCGATTCACTCTATGAATAGTTCTTACTACAATTTTTTTGTCTAAAGAGTAATAC
TAGAGATAAACATAAAAAATGTAGAGGTCGAGTTTAGATGCAAGTTCAAGGAGCGAAAGGTGGATGGGTA
GGTTATATAGGGATATAGCACAGAGATATATAGCAAAGAGATACTTTTGAGCAATGTTTGTGGAAGCGGT
ATTCGCAATATTTTAGTAGCTCGTTACAGTCCGGTGCGTTTTTGGTTTTTTGAAAGTGCGTCTTCAGAGC
GCTTTTGGTTTTCAAAAGCGCTCTGAAGTTCCTATACTTTCTAGAGAATAGGAACTTCGGAATAGGAACT
TCAAAGCGTTTCCGAAAACGAGCGCTTCCGAAAATGCAACGCGAGCTGCGCACATACAGCTCACTGTTCA
CGTCGCACCTATATCTGCGTGTTGCCTGTATATATATATACATGAGAAGAACGGCATAGTGCGTGTTTAT
GCTTAAATGCGTACTTATATGCGTCTATTTATGTAGGATGAAAGGTAGTCTAGTACCTCCTGTGATATTA
TCCCATTCCATGCGGGGTATCGTATGCTTCCTTCAGCACTACCCTTTAGCTGTTCTATATGCTGCCACTC
CTCAATTGGATTAGTCTCATCCTTCAATGCTATCATTTCCTTTGATATTGGATCATACTAAGAAACCATT
ATTATCATGACATTAACCTATAAAAATAGGCGTATCACGAGGCCCTTTCGTCTCGCGCGTTTCGGTGATG
ACGGTGAAAACCTCTGACACATGCAGCTCCCGGAGACGGTCACAGCTTGTCTGTAAGCGGATGCCGGGAG
CAGACAAGCCCGTCAGGGCGCGTCAGCGGGTGTTGGCGGGTGTCGGGGCTGGCTTAACTATGCGGCATCA
GAGCAGATTGTACTGAGAGTGCACCATAGATCAACGACATTACTATATATATAATATAGGAAGCATTTAA
TAGAACAGCATCGTAATATATGTGTACTTTGCAGTTATGACGCCAGATGGCAGTAGTGGAAGATATTCTT
TATTGAAAAATAGCTTGTCACCTTACGTACAATCTTGATCCGGAGCTTTTCTTTTTTTGCCGATTAAGAA
TTAATTCGGTCGAAAAAAGAAAAGGAGAGGGCCAAGAGGGAGGGCATTGGTGACTATTGAGCACGTGAGT
ATACGTGATTAAGCACACAAAGGCAGCTTGGAGTATGTCTGTTATTAATTTCACAGGTAGTTCTGGTCCA
TTGGTGAAAGTTTGCGGCTTGCAGAGCACAGAGGCCGCAGAATGTGCTCTAGATTCCGATGCTGACTTGC
TGGGTATTATATGTGTGCCCAATAGAAAGAGAACAATTGACCCGGTTATTGCAAGGAAAATTTCAAGTCT
TGTAAAAGCATATAAAAATAGTTCAGGCACTCCGAAATACTTGGTTGGCGTGTTTCGTAATCAACCTAAG
GAGGATGTTTTGGCTCTGGTCAATGATTACGGCATTGATATCGTCCAACTGCATGGAGATGAGTCGTGGC
AAGAATACCAAGAGTTCCTCGGTTTGCCAGTTATTAAAAGACTCGTATTTCCAAAAGACTGCAACATACT
ACTCAGTGCAGCTTCACAGAAACCTCATTCGTTTATTCCCTTGTTTGATTCAGAAGCAGGTGGGACAGGT
GAACTTTTGGATTGGAACTCGATTTCTGACTGGGTTGGAAGGCAAGAGAGCCCCGAAAGCTTACATTTTA
TGTTAGCTGGTGGACTGACGCCAGAAAATGTTGGTGATGCGCTTAGATTAAATGGCGTTATTGGTGTTGA
TGTAAGCGGAGGTGTGGAGACAAATGGTGTAAAAGACTCTAACAAAATAGCAAATTTCGTCAAAAATGCT
AAGAAATAGGTTATTACTGAGTAGTATTTATTTAAGTATTGTTTGTGCACTTGCCGATCTATGCGGTGTG
AAATACCGCACAGATGCGTAAGGAGAAAATACCGCATCAGGAAATTGTAAGCGTTAATATTTTGTTAAAA
TTCGCGTTAAATTTTTGTTAAATCAGCTCATTTTTTAACCAATAGGCCGAAATCGGCAAAATCCCTTATA
AATCAAAAGAATAGACCGAGATAGGGT
[37 nt withheld, positions 7238-7274]
AAAGAACGTGGACTCCAACGTCAAAGG
[49 nt withheld, positions 7302-7350]
T
[91 nt withheld, positions 7352-7442]
G
[124 nt withheld, positions 7444-7567]
CCATTCGCCATTCAGGCTGCGCAACTGTTGGGAAGGGCGAT
