>Addgene plasmid #168336 | pTL102 | depositor partial sequence | sequence record 326436 | insert
GAATTCGTGCTGAAAGTGCAGACCTGCGTGCTGAAGGTGAACATCCACTGCGATGGCTGCGAGAAAAAAG
TGAAGAAAATTCTGCAGAAAATCGATGGCGTGTATCAGAGCAGCGTGGATGCCGAACAGGGTAAAGTGAC
CGTGAGCGGTCTGATGGACCCTGCCACCGTGATCAAGAAACTGAATCGCGCCGGCAAACCGGCCAATCTG
TGGGGTGCCAAACCGGGTGTGGTGAGCCAGGTGCAGAAACTGCAGCTGGGTGGTGCCGGTGCAGGTGGTA
AAGGTCAGCAGCCGAAAGATGCCGGTGGTAAATAAGGATCC
